>Addgene plasmid #111791 | pLU-CMV-Flag-hSesn2 D409A/G411A/Q415A | addgene full sequence | sequence record 212725 | Addgene NGS Result
GGATCTCGACGGTATCGGTTAACTTTTAAAAGAAAAGGGGGGATTGGGGGGTACAGTGCAGGGGAAAGAA
TAGTAGACATAATAGCAACAGACATACAAACTAAAGAATTACAAAAACAAATTACAAAATTCAAAATTTT
ATCGATAAGCTTGGGAGTTCCGCGTTACATAACTTACGGTAAATGGCCCGCCTGGCTGACCGCCCAACGA
CCCCCGCCCATTGACGTCAATAATGACGTATGTTCCCATAGTAACGCCAATAGGGACTTTCCATTGACGT
CAATGGGTGGAGTATTTACGGTAAACTGCCCACTTGGCAGTACATCAAGTGTATCATATGCCAAGTACGC
CCCCTATTGACGTCAATGACGGTAAATGGCCCGCCTGGCATTATGCCCAGTACATGACCTTATGGGACTT
TCCTACTTGGCAGTACATCTACGTATTAGTCATCGCTATTACCATGGTGATGCGGTTTTGGCAGTACATC
AATGGGCGTGGATAGCGGTTTGACTCACGGGGATTTCCAAGTCTCCACCCCATTGACGTCAATGGGAGTT
TGTTTTGGCACCAAAATCAACGGGACTTTCCAAAATGTCGTAACAACTCCGCCCCATTGACGCAAATGGG
CGGTAGGCGTGTACGGTGGGAGGTCTATATAAGCAGAGCTCGTTTAGTGAACCGTCAGATCGCCTGGAGA
CGCCATCCACGCTGTTTTGACCTCCATAGAAGACACCGACTCTAGCCACCATGGACTACAAAGACGATGA
CGACAAGTCTAGAATGATCGTGGCGGACTCCGAGTGCCGCGCAGAGCTCAAGGACTACCTGCGGTTCGCC
CCGGGCGGCGTCGGCGACTCGGGCCCCGGAGAGGAGCAGAGGGAGAGCCGGGCTCGGCGAGGCCCTCGAG
GGCCCAGCGCCTTCATCCCCGTGGAGGAGGTCCTTCGGGAGGGGGCTGAGAGCCTCGAGCAGCACCTGGG
GCTGGAGGCACTGATGTCCTCTGGGCGAGTAGACAACCTGGCAGTGGTGATGGGCCTGCACCCTGACTAC
TTTACCAGCTTCTGGCGCCTGCACTACCTGCTGCTGCACACGGATGGTCCCTTGGCCAGCTCCTGGCGCC
ACTACATTGCCATCATGGCTGCCGCCCGCCATCAGTGTTCTTACCTGGTAGGCTCCCACATGGCCGAGTT
TCTGCAGACTGGTGGTGACCCTGAGTGGCTGCTGGGCCTCCACCGGGCCCCCGAGAAGCTGCGCAAACTC
AGCGAGATCAACAAGTTGCTGGCGCATCGGCCATGGCTCATCACCAAGGAACACATCCAGGCCTTGCTGA
AGACCGGCGAGCACACTTGGTCCCTGGCCGAGCTCATTCAGGCTCTGGTCCTGCTCACCCACTGCCACTC
GCTCTCCTCCTTCGTGTTTGGCTGTGGCATCCTCCCTGAGGGGGATGCAGATGGCAGCCCTGCCCCCCAG
GCACCTACACCCCCTAGTGAACAGAGCAGCCCCCCAAGCAGGGACCCGTTGAACAACTCTGGGGGCTTTG
AGTCTGCCCGCGACGTGGAGGCGCTGATGGAGCGCATGCAGCAGCTGCAGGAGAGCCTGCTGCGGGATGA
GGGGACGTCCCAGGAGGAGATGGAGAGCCGCTTTGAGCTGGAGAAGTCAGAGAGCCTGCTGGTGACCCCC
TCAGCTGACATCCTGGAGCCCTCTCCACACCCAGACATGCTGTGCTTTGTGGAAGACCCTACTTTCGGAT
ATGAGGACTTCACTCGGAGAGGGGCTCAGGCACCCCCTACCTTCCGGGCCCAGGATTATACCTGGGAAGA
CCATGGCTACTCGCTGATCCAGCGGCTTTACCCTGAGGGTGGGCAGCTGCTGGATGAGAAGTTCCAGGCA
GCCTATAGCCTCACCTACAATACCATCGCCATGCACAGTGGTGTGGACACCTCCGTGCTCCGCAGGGCCA
TCTGGAACTATATCCACTGCGTCTTTGGCATCAGATATGATGACTATGCTTATGCGGAGGTGAACGCGCT
CCTGGAGCGGAACCTCAAGGTCTATATCAAGACAGTGGCCTGCTACCCAGAGAAGACCACCCGAAGAATG
TACAACCTCTTCTGGAGGCACTTCCGCCACTCAGAGAAGGTCCACGTGAACTTGCTGCTCCTGGAGGCGC
GCATGCAAGCCGCTCTGCTGTACGCCCTCCGTGCCATCACCCGCTACATGACCTGAGTCGACAATCAACC
TCTGGATTACAAAATTTGTGAAAGATTGACTGGTATTCTTAACTATGTTGCTCCTTTTACGCTATGTGGA
TACGCTGCTTTAATGCCTTTGTATCATGCTATTGCTTCCCGTATGGCTTTCATTTTCTCCTCCTTGTATA
AATCCTGGTTGCTGTCTCTTTATGAGGAGTTGTGGCCCGTTGTCAGGCAACGTGGCGTGGTGTGCACTGT
GTTTGCTGACGCAACCCCCACTGGTTGGGGCATTGCCACCACCTGTCAGCTCCTTTCCGGGACTTTCGCT
TTCCCCCTCCCTATTGCCACGGCGGAACTCATCGCCGCCTGCCTTGCCCGCTGCTGGACAGGGGCTCGGC
TGTTGGGCACTGACAATTCCGTGGTGTTGTCGGGGAAGCTGACGTCCTTTCCATGGCTGCTCGCCTGTGT
TGCCACCTGGATTCTGCGCGGGACGTCCTTCTGCTACGTCCCTTCGGCCCTCAATCCAGCGGACCTTCCT
TCCCGCGGCCTGCTGCCGGCTCTGCGGCCTCTTCCGCGTCTTCGCCTTCGCCCTCAGACGAGTCGGATCT
CCCTTTGGGCCGCCTCCCCGCCTGGAATTCGAGCTCGGTACCTTTAAGACCAATGACTTACAAGGCAGCT
GTAGATCTTAGCCACTTTTTAAAAGAAAAGGGGGGACTGGAAGGGCTAATTCACTCCCAACGAAGACAAG
ATCTGCTTTTTGCTTGTACTGGGTCTCTCTGGTTAGACCAGATCTGAGCCTGGGAGCTCTCTGGCTAACT
AGGGAACCCACTGCTTAAGCCTCAATAAAGCTTGCCTTGAGTGCTTCAAGTAGTGTGTGCCCGTCTGTTG
TGTGACTCTGGTAACTAGAGATCCCTCAGACCCTTTTAGTCAGTGTGGAAAATCTCTAGCAGTAGTAGTT
CATGTCATCTTATTATTCAGTATTTATAACTTGCAAAGAAATGAATATCAGAGAGTGAGAGGAACTTGTT
TATTGCAGCTTATAATGGTTACAAATAAAGCAATAGCATCACAAATTTCACAAATAAAGCATTTTTTTCA
CTGCATTCTAGTTGTGGTTTGTCCAAACTCATCAATGTATCTTATCATGTCTGGCTCTAGCTATCCCGCC
CCTAACTCCGCCCATCCCGCCCCTAACTCCGCCCAGTTCCGCCCATTCTCCGCCCCATGGCTGACTAATT
TTTTTTATTTATGCAGAGGCCGAGGCCGCCTCGGCCTCTGAGCTATTCCAGAAGTAGTGAGGAGGCTTTT
TTGGAGGCCTAGGCTTTTGCGGGCCCAAATTCGTAATCATGTCATAGCTGTTTCCTGTGTGAAATTGTTA
TCCGCTCACAATTCCACACAACATACGAGCCGGAAGCATAAAGTGTAAAGCCTGGGGTGCCTAATGAGTG
AGCTAACTCACATTAATTGCGTTGCGCTCACTGCCCGCTTTCCAGTCGGGAAACCTGTCGTGCCAGCTGC
ATTAATGAATCGGCCAACGCGCGGGGAGAGGCGGTTTGCGTATTGGGCGCTCTTCCGCTTCCTCGCTCAC
TGACTCGCTGCGCTCGGTCGTTCGGCTGCGGCGAGCGGTATCAGCTCACTCAAAGGCGGTAATACGGTTA
TCCACAGAATCAGGGGATAACGCAGGAAAGAACATGTGAGCAAAAGGCCAGCAAAAGGCCAGGAACCGTA
AAAAGGCCGCGTTGCTGGCGTTTTTCCATAGGCTCCGCCCCCCTGACGAGCATCACAAAAATCGACGCTC
AAGTCAGAGGTGGCGAAACCCGACAGGACTATAAAGATACCAGGCGTTTCCCCCTGGAAGCTCCCTCGTG
CGCTCTCCTGTTCCGACCCTGCCGCTTACCGGATACCTGTCCGCCTTTCTCCCTTCGGGAAGCGTGGCGC
TTTCTCATAGCTCACGCTGTAGGTATCTCAGTTCGGTGTAGGTCGTTCGCTCCAAGCTGGGCTGTGTGCA
CGAACCCCCCGTTCAGCCCGACCGCTGCGCCTTATCCGGTAACTATCGTCTTGAGTCCAACCCGGTAAGA
CACGACTTATCGCCACTGGCAGCAGCCACTGGTAACAGGATTAGCAGAGCGAGGTATGTAGGCGGTGCTA
CAGAGTTCTTGAAGTGGTGGCCTAACTACGGCTACACTAGAAGAACAGTATTTGGTATCTGCGCTCTGCT
GAAGCCAGTTACCTTCGGAAAAAGAGTTGGTAGCTCTTGATCCGGCAAACAAACCACCGCTGGTAGCGGT
GGTTTTTTTGTTTGCAAGCAGCAGATTACGCGCAGAAAAAAAGGATCTCAAGAAGATCCTTTGATCTTTT
CTACGGGGTCTGACGCTCAGTGGAACGAAAACTCACGTTAAGGGATTTTGGTCATGAGATTATCAAAAAG
GATCTTCACCTAGATCCTTTTAAATTAAAAATGAAGTTTTAAATCAATCTAAAGTATATATGAGTAAACT
TGGTCTGACAGTTACCAATGCTTAATCAGTGAGGCACCTATCTCAGCGATCTGTCTATTTCGTTCATCCA
TAGTTGCCTGACTCCCCGTCGTGTAGATAACTACGATACGGGAGGGCTTACCATCTGGCCCCAGTGCTGC
AATGATACCGCGAGACCCACGCTCACCGGCTCCAGATTTATCAGCAATAAACCAGCCAGCCGGAAGGGCC
GAGCGCAGAAGTGGTCCTGCAACTTTATCCGCCTCCATCCAGTCTATTAATTGTTGCCGGGAAGCTAGAG
TAAGTAGTTCGCCAGTTAATAGTTTGCGCAACGTTGTTGCCATTGCTACAGGCATCGTGGTGTCACGCTC
GTCGTTTGGTATGGCTTCATTCAGCTCCGGTTCCCAACGATCAAGGCGAGTTACATGATCCCCCATGTTG
TGCAAAAAAGCGGTTAGCTCCTTCGGTCCTCCGATCGTTGTCAGAAGTAAGTTGGCCGCAGTGTTATCAC
TCATGGTTATGGCAGCACTGCATAATTCTCTTACTGTCATGCCATCCGTAAGATGCTTTTCTGTGACTGG
TGAGTACTCAACCAAGTCATTCTGAGAATAGTGTATGCGGCGACCGAGTTGCTCTTGCCCGGCGTCAATA
CGGGATAATACCGCGCCACATAGCAGAACTTTAAAAGTGCTCATCATTGGAAAACGTTCTTCGGGGCGAA
AACTCTCAAGGATCTTACCGCTGTTGAGATCCAGTTCGATGTAACCCACTCGTGCACCCAACTGATCTTC
AGCATCTTTTACTTTCACCAGCGTTTCTGGGTGAGCAAAAACAGGAAGGCAAAATGCCGCAAAAAAGGGA
ATAAGGGCGACACGGAAATGTTGAATACTCATACTCTTCCTTTTTCAATATTATTGAAGCATTTATCAGG
GTTATTGTCTCATGAGCGGATACATATTTGAATGTATTTAGAAAAATAAACAAATAGGGGTTCCGCGCAC
ATTTCCCCGAAAAGTGCCACCTGACGTCTAAGAAACCATTATTATCATGACATTAACCTATAAAAATAGG
CGTATCACGAGGCCCTTTCGTCTCGCGCGTTTCGGTGATGACGGTGAAAACCTCTGACACATGCAGCTCC
CGGAGACGGTCACAGCTTGTCTGTAAGCGGATGCCGGGAGCAGACAAGCCCGTCAGGGCGCGTCAGCGGG
TGTTGGCGGGTGTCGGGGCTGGCTTAACTATGCGGCATCAGAGCAGATTGTACTGAGAGTGCACCATATG
CGGTGTGAAATACCGCACAGATGCGTAAGGAGAAAATACCGCATCAGGCGCCATTCGCCATTCAGGCTGC
GCAACTGTTGGGAAGGGCGATCGGTGCGGGCCTCTTCGCTATTACGCCAGCTGGCGAAAGGGGGATGTGC
TGCAAGGCGATTAAGTTGGGTAACGCCAGGGTTTTCCCAGTCACGACGTTGTAAAACGACGGCCAGTGCC
AAGCTGACGCGTGTAGTCTTATGCAATACTCTTGTAGTCTTGCAACATGGTAACGATGAGTTAGCAACAT
GCCTTACAAGGAGAGAAAAAGCACCGTGCATGCCGATTGGTGGAAGTAAGGTGGTACGATCGTGCCTTAT
TAGGAAGGCAACAGACGGGTCTGACATGGATTGGACGAACCACTGAATTGCCGCATTGCAGAGATATTGT
ATTTAAGTGCCTAGCTCGATACATAAACGGGTCTCTCTGGTTAGACCAGATCTGAGCCTGGGAGCTCTCT
GGCTAACTAGGGAACCCACTGCTTAAGCCTCAATAAAGCTTGCCTTGAGTGCTTCAAGTAGTGTGTGCCC
GTCTGTTGTGTGACTCTGGTAACTAGAGATCCCTCAGACCCTTTTAGTCAGTGTGGAAAATCTCTAGCAG
TGGCGCCCGAACAGGGACTTGAAAGCGAAAGGGAAACCAGAGGAGCTCTCTCGACGCAGGACTCGGCTTG
CTGAAGCGCGCACGGCAAGAGGCGAGGGGCGGCGACTGGTGAGTACGCCAAAAATTTTGACTAGCGGAGG
CTAGAAGGAGAGAGATGGGTGCGAGAGCGTCAGTATTAAGCGGGGGAGAATTAGATCGCGATGGGAAAAA
ATTCGGTTAAGGCCAGGGGGAAAGAAAAAATATAAATTAAAACATATAGTATGGGCAAGCAGGGAGCTAG
AACGATTCGCAGTTAATCCTGGCCTGTTAGAAACATCAGAAGGCTGTAGACAAATACTGGGACAGCTACA
ACCATCCCTTCAGACAGGATCAGAAGAACTTAGATCATTATATAATACAGTAGCAACCCTCTATTGTGTG
CATCAAAGGATAGAGATAAAAGACACCAAGGAAGCTTTAGACAAGATAGAGGAAGAGCAAAACAAAAGTA
AGACCACCGCACAGCAAGCGGCCGCTGATCTTCAGACCTGGAGGAGGAGATATGAGGGACAATTGGAGAA
GTGAATTATATAAATATAAAGTAGTAAAAATTGAACCATTAGGAGTAGCACCCACCAAGGCAAAGAGAAG
AGTGGTGCAGAGAGAAAAAAGAGCAGTGGGAATAGGAGCTTTGTTCCTTGGGTTCTTGGGAGCAGCAGGA
AGCACTATGGGCGCAGCGTCAATGACGCTGACGGTACAGGCCAGACAATTATTGTCTGGTATAGTGCAGC
AGCAGAACAATTTGCTGAGGGCTATTGAGGCGCAACAGCATCTGTTGCAACTCACAGTCTGGGGCATCAA
GCAGCTCCAGGCAAGAATCCTGGCTGTGGAAAGATACCTAAAGGATCAACAGCTCCTGGGGATTTGGGGT
TGCTCTGGAAAACTCATTTGCACCACTGCTGTGCCTTGGAATGCTAGTTGGAGTAATAAATCTCTGGAAC
AGATTTGGAATCACACGACCTGGATGGAGTGGGACAGAGAAATTAACAATTACACAAGCTTAATACACTC
CTTAATTGAAGAATCGCAAAACCAGCAAGAAAAGAATGAACAAGAATTATTGGAATTAGATAAATGGGCA
AGTTTGTGGAATTGGTTTAACATAACAAATTGGCTGTGGTATATAAAATTATTCATAATGATAGTAGGAG
GCTTGGTAGGTTTAAGAATAGTTTTTGCTGTACTTTCTATAGTGAATAGAGTTAGGCAGGGATATTCACC
ATTATCGTTTCAGACCCACCTCCCAACCCCGAGGGGACCCGACAGGCCCGAAGGAATAGAAGAAGAAGGT
GGAGAGAGAGACAGAGACAGATCCATTCGATTAGTGAAC
Features (pLannotate 1.2.2; 26 found; start..end, strand, type, name):
     24..140     +  misc_feature   cPPT/CTS: central polypurine tract and central termination sequence of HIV-1
    163..466     +  enhancer       CMV enhancer: human cytomegalovirus immediate early enhancer
    467..670     +  promoter       CMV promoter: human cytomegalovirus (CMV) immediate early promoter
    753..773     +  CDS            3xFLAG (fragment): three tandem FLAG® epitope tags
    784..2223    +  CDS            SESN2: SESN2_HUMAN - Also known as Hi95 From Homo sapiens (Human).
   2233..2821    +  misc_feature   WPRE: woodchuck hepatitis virus posttranscriptional regulatory element
   2838..2906    +  CDS            nef (fragment): NEF_HV1Z2 - Experimental evidence at protein level: Swiss-Prot protein existence level 1. Extracellular Nef protein targets CD4(+) T-lymphocytes for apoptosis by interacting with CXCR4 surface receptors. From Human immunodeficiency virus type 1 group M subtype D (isolate Z2/CDC-Z34) (HIV-1).
   2908..3141    +  LTR            3' LTR (ΔU3): self-inactivating 3' long terminal repeat (LTR) from HIV-1
   3213..3334    +  polyA_signal   SV40 poly(A) signal: SV40 polyadenylation signal
   3374..3509    +  rep_origin     SV40 ori: SV40 origin of replication
   3565..3581    -  protein_bind   lac operator: The lac repressor binds to the lac operator to inhibit transcription in E. coli. This inhibition can be relieved by adding lactose or isopropyl-β-D-thiogalactopyranoside (IPTG). lac repressor encoded by lacI
   3589..3619    -  promoter       lac promoter: promoter for the E. coli lac operon
   3634..3655    -  protein_bind   CAP binding site: CAP binding activates transcription in the presence of cAMP. E. coli catabolite activator protein
   3668..3760    -  CDS            lacI (fragment): lac repressor; lacI; The lac repressor binds to the lac operator to inhibit transcription in E. coli. This inhibition can be relieved by adding lactose or isopropyl-β-D-thiogalactopyranoside (IPTG).
   3943..4531    -  rep_origin     ori: high-copy-number ColE1/pMB1/pBR322/pUC origin of replication
   4702..5562    -  CDS            AmpR: β-lactamase; bla; confers resistance to ampicillin, carbenicillin, and related antibiotics
   5563..5667    -  promoter       AmpR promoter: bla
   5762..5797    +  CDS            rop (fragment): Rop protein, which maintains plasmids at low copy number; rop
   5899..5998    +  misc_feature   bom (fragment): basis of mobility region from pBR322
   6004..6158    -  CDS            lacZα (fragment): LacZα fragment of β-galactosidase; lacZ fragment
   6172..6398    +  promoter       RSV promoter: Rous sarcoma virus enhancer/promoter
   6399..6579    +  LTR            5' LTR (truncated): truncated 5' long terminal repeat (LTR) from HIV-1
   6626..6751    +  misc_feature   HIV-1 Ψ: packaging signal of human immunodeficiency virus type 1
   6735..7098    +  CDS            HIV-1 gag (fragment): gag protein from human immunodeficiency virus 1; gag
   7244..7477    +  misc_feature   RRE: The Rev response element (RRE) of HIV-1 allows for Rev-dependent mRNA export from the nucleus to the cytoplasm.
   7854..5       +  CDS            Rev (fragment) (across the origin): human immunodeficiency virus 1 (HIV-1) Rev protein; rev; enhances nuclear export of unspliced and incompletely spliced viral mRNAs
