[The description below was written by a language model from this plasmid's Addgene catalogue record and pLannotate feature annotations shown in this document.]
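Description:
pLU-CMV-Flag-hSesn2 D409A/G411A/Q415A is a third-generation, self-inactivating HIV-1-based lentiviral transfer plasmid of about 7.9 kb built on the pLU-CMV backbone. It can be used either for direct transfection-based expression in mammalian cells or for producing lentiviral particles. In bacteria it is maintained through a high-copy ColE1/pUC-type origin and selected with ampicillin via the β-lactamase gene. Small remnants of lac, rop, bom and lacZα sequences in the backbone are non-functional cloning leftovers. No mammalian selection marker or fluorescent reporter is annotated.

The viral genome is transcribed from a chimeric 5' end in which the RSV promoter replaces the U3 region of a truncated 5' LTR, making packaging Tat-independent. This is followed by the Ψ packaging signal with a partial gag fragment, the Rev response element for nuclear export of the unspliced genomic RNA, and the cPPT/CTS, which aids nuclear import of the proviral DNA. The internal expression cassette uses the CMV immediate-early enhancer and promoter to drive human Sestrin2 (SESN2) carrying an N-terminal Flag epitope and three alanine substitutions, D409A, G411A and Q415A. A WPRE downstream of the coding sequence enhances transcript stability and expression. The cassette ends in a ΔU3 3' LTR that inactivates LTR promoter activity after integration. An SV40 poly(A) signal and SV40 origin lie outside the LTRs.

The plasmid comes from work dissecting how separate Sestrin2 domains control ROS and mTOR signalling. The record does not state the functional consequence of this particular triple mutation.
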