Addgene plasmid #111791: pLU-CMV-Flag-hSesn2 D409A/G411A/Q415A
Purpose: Mammalian expression or 3rd generation lentivirus generation of hSesn2
Depositing lab: Jun Hee Lee. Depositing organization: University of Michigan. Publication: Janus-faced Sestrin2 controls ROS and mTOR signalling through two separate functional domains. Kim H, An S, Ro SH, Teixeira F, Park GJ, Kim C, Cho CS, Kim JS, Jakob U, Lee JH, Cho US. Nat Commun. 2015 Nov 27;6:10025. doi: 10.1038/ncomms10025. PubMed 26612684.
Backbone
  Vector backbone: pLU-CMV
  Vector type: Mammalian Expression, Lentiviral
Growth in bacteria
  Bacterial resistance: Ampicillin, 100 μg/mL
  Growth temperature: 37°C
  Growth strain: NEB Stable
  Copy number: Unknown
Gene/Insert
  Gene/Insert name: hSesn2
  Species: H. sapiens (human)
  Mutation: D409A/G411A/Q415A
  Entrez Gene: SESN2 (a.k.a. HI95, SES2, SEST2)
  Tag / fusion protein: Flag (N terminal on insert)
  Cloning method: Restriction Enzyme; 5′ cloning site unknown (unknown if destroyed); 3′ cloning site unknown (unknown if destroyed)
  Sequencing primers: 5′ CMV-F
Terms and licenses: Academic/Nonprofit Terms; Industry Terms: Not Available to Industry
How to cite: pLU-CMV-Flag-hSesn2 D409A/G411A/Q415A was a gift from Jun Hee Lee (Addgene plasmid # 111791 ; http://n2t.net/addgene:111791 ; RRID:Addgene_111791)
