>Addgene plasmid #111791 | pLU-CMV-Flag-hSesn2 D409A/G411A/Q415A | depositor partial sequence | sequence record 210014 | CMV
GNNNTANAANCTCGTTTAGTGACCGTCAGATCGCCTGGAGACGCCATCCACGCTGTTTTGACCTCCATAG
AAGACACCGACTCTAGCCACCATGGACTACAAAGACGATGACGACAAGTCTAGAATGATCGTGGCGGACT
CCGAGTGCCGCGCAGAGCTCAAGGACTACCTGCGGTTCGCCCCGGGCGGCGTCGGCGACTCGGGCCCCGG
AGAGGAGCAGAGGGAGAGCCGGGCTCGGCGAGGCCCTCGAGGGCCCAGCGCCTTCATCCCCGTGGAGGAG
GTCCTTCGGGAGGGGGCTGAGAGCCTCGAGCAGCACCTGGGGCTGGAGGCACTGATGTCCTCTGGGCGAG
TAGACAACCTGGCAGTGGTGATGGGCCTGCACCCTGACTACTTTACCAGCTTCTGGCGCCTGCACTACCT
GCTGCTGCACACGGATGGTCCCTTGGCCAGCTCCTGGCGCCACTACATTGCCATCATGGCTGCCGCCCGC
CATCAGTGTTCTTACCTGGTAGGCTCCCACATGGCCGAGTTTCTGCAGACTGGTGGTGACCCTGAGTGGC
TGCTGGGCCTCCACCGGGCCCCCGAGAAGCTGCGCAAACTCAGCGAGATCAACAAGTTGCTGGCGCATCG
GCCATGGCTCATCACCAAGGAACACATCCAGGCCTTGCTGAAGACCGGCGAGCACACTTGGTCCCTGGCC
GAGCTCATTCAGGCTCTGGTCCTGCTCACCCACTGCCACTCGCTCTCCTCCTTCGTGTTTGGCTGTGGCA
TCCTCCCTGAGGGGGATGCAGATGGCAGCCCTGCCCCCCAGGCACCTACACCCCCTAGTGAACAGAGCAG
CCCCCCAAGCAGGGACCCGTTGAACAACTCTGGGGGCTTTGAGTCTGCCCGCGACGTGGANGCGCTGATG
GAGCGCATGCAGCANCTGCAG
