>Addgene plasmid #111791 | pLU-CMV-Flag-hSesn2 D409A/G411A/Q415A | depositor partial sequence | sequence record 210015 | 3' hSesn2
GGAGGCGTNGCAGAGCGGCTTGCATGCGCGCCTCCAGGAGCAGCAAGTTCACGTGGACCTTCTCTGAGTG
GCGGAAGTGCCTCCAGAAGAGGTTGTACATTCTTCGGGTGGTCTTCTCTGGGTAGCAGGCCACTGTCTTG
ATATAGACCTTGAGGTTCCGCTCCAGGAGCGCGTTCACCTCCGCATAAGCATAGTCATCATATCTGATGC
CAAAGACGCAGTGGATATAGTTCCAGATGGCCCTGCGGAGCACGGAGGTGTCCACACCACTGTGCATGGC
GATGGTATTGTAGGTGAGGCTATAGGCTGCCTGGAACTTCTCATCCAGCAGCTGCCCACCCTCAGGGTAA
AGCCGCTGGATCAGCGAGTAGCCATGGTCTTCCCAGGTATAATCCTGGGCCCGGAAGGTAGGGGGTGCCT
GAGCCCCTCTCCGAGTGAAGTCCTCATATCCGAAAGTAGGGTCTTCCACAAAGCACAGCATGTCTGGGTG
TGGAGAGGGCTCCAGGATGTCAGCTGAGGGGGTCACCAGCAGGCTCTCTGACTTCTCCAGCTCAAAGCGG
CTCTCCATCTCCTCCTGGGACGTCCCCTCATCCCGCAGCAGGCTCTCCTGCAGCTGCTGCATGCGCTCCA
TCAGCGCCTCCACGTCGCGGGCAGACTCAAAGCCCCCAGAGTTGTTCAACGGGTCCCTGCTTGGGGGGCT
GCTCTGTTCACTAGGGGGTGTAGGTGCCTGGGGGGCAGGGCTGCCATCTGCATCCCCCTCAGGGAGGATG
CCACAGCCAAACACGAAGGAGGAGAGCGAGTGGCAGTGGGTGAGCAGGACCAGAGCCTGAATGAGCTCGG
CCAGGGACCAAGTGTGCTCGCCGGTCTTCAGCAAGGCCTGGATGTGTTCCTTGGTGATGAGCCATGGCCG
ATGCGCCAGCAACTTGTTGAT
